Addgene plasmid #71699: pJK615
Purpose: Produces E. coli thioredoxin with a C-terminal His6 tag (EcTrxAH6)
Depositing lab: T. J. Kappock. Depositing organization: Purdue University.
Backbone
  Vector backbone: pET32a
  Backbone size w/o insert (bp): 5900
  Total vector size (bp): 5701
  Modifications to backbone: excised C-terminal tags
  Vector type: Bacterial Expression
Growth in bacteria
  Bacterial resistance: Ampicillin, 100 μg/mL
  Growth temperature: 37°C
  Growth strain: DH5alpha
  Copy number: High Copy
Gene/Insert
  Gene/Insert name: thioredoxin (alt names: trxA; JW5856; b3781)
  Species: Escherichia coli str. K-12 substr. MG1655
  GenBank ID: AAA67582.1
  Promoter: T7
  Tag / fusion protein: His6 (C terminal on backbone)
  Cloning method: Restriction Enzyme; 5′ cloning site n/a (unknown if destroyed); 3′ cloning site XhoI (not destroyed)
  Sequencing primers: 5′ T7 promoter; 3′ T7 terminator
Terms and licenses: Academic/Nonprofit Terms; Industry Terms: Not Available to Industry
How to cite: pJK615 was a gift from T. J. Kappock (Addgene plasmid # 71699 ; http://n2t.net/addgene:71699 ; RRID:Addgene_71699)
