[The description below was written by a language model from this plasmid's Addgene catalogue record and pLannotate feature annotations shown in this document.]
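Description:
pJK615 is a bacterial expression plasmid derived from pET32a that produces Escherichia coli thioredoxin (trxA, from K-12 MG1655) carrying a C-terminal His6 tag, a product the record calls EcTrxAH6. In the parent vector thioredoxin serves as an N-terminal fusion partner followed by a series of tags and a cloning region. Here the depositor excised those downstream tags, so that the trxA reading frame runs almost directly into the backbone-encoded hexahistidine sequence adjacent to the retained XhoI site. This accounts for the total size of 5,701 bp being slightly smaller than the unmodified backbone. The short hits annotated as a "9xHis fragment" and a "SET1 fragment" are automated matches. The first corresponds to the His6 tag, and the second lies between the tag and the terminator and is probably residual pET vector sequence rather than a deliberate fusion.

Expression is driven by a T7 promoter with an adjacent lac operator and the T7 gene 10 ribosome binding site, and it ends at the T7 terminator. The plasmid also carries lacI under its own promoter, so transcription is repressed until induction with IPTG in a host that supplies T7 RNA polymerase. Propagation relies on a pBR322-type ColE1 origin accompanied by rop and the bom region, with ampicillin resistance from β-lactamase for selection. The catalogue lists the plasmid as high copy, although rop normally moderates copy number. An f1 origin is present, and the tetracycline-resistance fragments are non-functional pBR322 remnants. The construct is suited to overproducing thioredoxin that can be purified by metal-affinity chromatography. The record does not state a more specific downstream application.
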