Features (pLannotate 1.2.2; 19 found; start..end, strand, type, name):
     26..73      -  terminator     T7 terminator: transcription terminator for bacteriophage T7 RNA polymerase
     81..130     -  CDS            SET1 (fragment): solubility-enhancement tag derived from T7 phage gene 10B
    140..157     -  CDS            9xHis (fragment): 9xHis affinity tag
    167..493     -  CDS            trxA: THIO_ECO57 - Experimental evidence at protein level: Swiss-Prot protein existence level 1. Participates in various redox reactions through the reversible oxidation of its active center dithiol to a disulfide and catalyzes dithiol-disulfide exchange reactions. From Escherichia coli O157:H7.
    501..523     -  RBS            RBS: efficient ribosome binding site from bacteriophage T7 gene 10 (Olins and Rangwala, 1989)
    538..562     -  protein_bind   lac operator: The lac repressor binds to the lac operator to inhibit transcription in E. coli. This inhibition can be relieved by adding lactose or isopropyl-β-D-thiogalactopyranoside (IPTG). lac repressor encoded by lacI
    563..581     -  promoter       T7 promoter: promoter for bacteriophage T7 RNA polymerase
    607..886     +  CDS            TcR (fragment): tetracycline efflux protein; tet; confers resistance to tetracycline
    894..971     +  promoter       lacI promoter: lacI
    972..2054    +  CDS            lacI: lac repressor; lacI; The lac repressor binds to the lac operator to inhibit transcription in E. coli. This inhibition can be relieved by adding lactose or isopropyl-β-D-thiogalactopyranoside (IPTG).
   2067..2088    +  protein_bind   CAP binding site: CAP binding activates transcription in the presence of cAMP. E. coli catabolite activator protein
   2103..2394    +  CDS            TcR (fragment): tetracycline efflux protein; tet; confers resistance to tetracycline
   2466..2846    -  CDS            YPB1_ECOLX: Protein predicted: Swiss-Prot protein existence level 4. From Escherichia coli.
   2863..3054    +  CDS            rop: Rop protein, which maintains plasmids at low copy number; rop
   3156..3298    +  misc_feature   bom: basis of mobility region from pBR322
   3484..4072    -  rep_origin     ori: high-copy-number ColE1/pMB1/pBR322/pUC origin of replication
   4243..5103    -  CDS            AmpR: β-lactamase; bla; confers resistance to ampicillin, carbenicillin, and related antibiotics
   5104..5208    -  promoter       AmpR promoter: bla
   5235..5690    -  rep_origin     f1 ori (sequence partly withheld): f1 bacteriophage origin of replication; arrow indicates direction of (+) strand synthesis
>Addgene plasmid #71699 | pJK615 | depositor full sequence | sequence record 137034 | pJK615 sequence 5701 bps
ATCCGGATATAGTTCCTCCTTTCAGCAAAAAACCCCTCAAGACCCGTTTAGAGGCCCCAAGGGGTTATGC
TAGTTATTGCTCAGCGGTGGCAGCAGCCAACTCAGCTTCCTTTCGGGCTTTGTTAGCAGCCGGATCTCAG
TGGTGGTGGTGGTGGTGCTCGAGGCTAGCCAGGTTAGCGTCGAGGAACTCTTTCAACTGACCTTTAGACA
GTGCACCCACTTTGGTTGCCGCCACTTCACCGTTTTTGAACAGCAGCAGAGTCGGGATACCACGGATGCC
ATATTTCGGCGCAGTGCCAGGGTTTTGATCGATGTTCAGTTTTGCAACGGTTAGTTTGCCCTGATATTCG
TCAGCGATTTCATCCAGAATCGGGGCGATCATTTTGCACGGACCGCACCACTCTGCCCAGAAATCGACGA
GGATCGCCCCGTCCGCTTTGAGTACATCCGTGTCAAAACTGTCGTCAGTCAGGTGAATAATTTTATCGCT
CATATGTATATCTCCTTCTTAAAGTTAAACAAAATTATTTCTAGAGGGGAATTGTTATCCGCTCACAATT
CCCCTATAGTGAGTCGTATTAATTTCGCGGGATCGAGATCGATCTCGATCCTCTACGCCGGACGCATCGT
GGCCGGCATCACCGGCGCCACAGGTGCGGTTGCTGGCGCCTATATCGCCGACATCACCGATGGGGAAGAT
CGGGCTCGCCACTTCGGGCTCATGAGCGCTTGTTTCGGCGTGGGTATGGTGGCAGGCCCCGTGGCCGGGG
GACTGTTGGGCGCCATCTCCTTGCATGCACCATTCCTTGCGGCGGCGGTGCTCAACGGCCTCAACCTACT
ACTGGGCTGCTTCCTAATGCAGGAGTCGCATAAGGGAGAGCGTCGAGATCCCGGACACCATCGAATGGCG
CAAAACCTTTCGCGGTATGGCATGATAGCGCCCGGAAGAGAGTCAATTCAGGGTGGTGAATGTGAAACCA
GTAACGTTATACGATGTCGCAGAGTATGCCGGTGTCTCTTATCAGACCGTTTCCCGCGTGGTGAACCAGG
CCAGCCACGTTTCTGCGAAAACGCGGGAAAAAGTGGAAGCGGCGATGGCGGAGCTGAATTACATTCCCAA
CCGCGTGGCACAACAACTGGCGGGCAAACAGTCGTTGCTGATTGGCGTTGCCACCTCCAGTCTGGCCCTG
CACGCGCCGTCGCAAATTGTCGCGGCGATTAAATCTCGCGCCGATCAACTGGGTGCCAGCGTGGTGGTGT
CGATGGTAGAACGAAGCGGCGTCGAAGCCTGTAAAGCGGCGGTGCACAATCTTCTCGCGCAACGCGTCAG
TGGGCTGATCATTAACTATCCGCTGGATGACCAGGATGCCATTGCTGTGGAAGCTGCCTGCACTAATGTT
CCGGCGTTATTTCTTGATGTCTCTGACCAGACACCCATCAACAGTATTATTTTCTCCCATGAAGACGGTA
CGCGACTGGGCGTGGAGCATCTGGTCGCATTGGGTCACCAGCAAATCGCGCTGTTAGCGGGCCCATTAAG
TTCTGTCTCGGCGCGTCTGCGTCTGGCTGGCTGGCATAAATATCTCACTCGCAATCAAATTCAGCCGATA
GCGGAACGGGAAGGCGACTGGAGTGCCATGTCCGGTTTTCAACAAACCATGCAAATGCTGAATGAGGGCA
TCGTTCCCACTGCGATGCTGGTTGCCAACGATCAGATGGCGCTGGGCGCAATGCGCGCCATTACCGAGTC
CGGGCTGCGCGTTGGTGCGGACATCTCGGTAGTGGGATACGACGATACCGAAGACAGCTCATGTTATATC
CCGCCGTTAACCACCATCAAACAGGATTTTCGCCTGCTGGGGCAAACCAGCGTGGACCGCTTGCTGCAAC
TCTCTCAGGGCCAGGCGGTGAAGGGCAATCAGCTGTTGCCCGTCTCACTGGTGAAAAGAAAAACCACCCT
GGCGCCCAATACGCAAACCGCCTCTCCCCGCGCGTTGGCCGATTCATTAATGCAGCTGGCACGACAGGTT
TCCCGACTGGAAAGCGGGCAGTGAGCGCAACGCAATTAATGTAAGTTAGCTCACTCATTAGGCACCGGGA
TCTCGACCGATGCCCTTGAGAGCCTTCAACCCAGTCAGCTCCTTCCGGTGGGCGCGGGGCATGACTATCG
TCGCCGCACTTATGACTGTCTTCTTTATCATGCAACTCGTAGGACAGGTGCCGGCAGCGCTCTGGGTCAT
TTTCGGCGAGGACCGCTTTCGCTGGAGCGCGACGATGATCGGCCTGTCGCTTGCGGTATTCGGAATCTTG
CACGCCCTCGCTCAAGCCTTCGTCACTGGTCCCGCCACCAAACGTTTCGGCGAGAAGCAGGCCATTATCG
CCGGCATGGCGGCCCCACGGGTGCGCATGATCGTGCTCCTGTCGTTGAGGACCCGGCTAGGCTGGCGGGG
TTGCCTTACTGGTTAGCAGAATGAATCACCGATACGCGAGCGAACGTGAAGCGACTGCTGCTGCAAAACG
TCTGCGACCTGAGCAACAACATGAATGGTCTTCGGTTTCCGTGTTTCGTAAAGTCTGGAAACGCGGAAGT
CAGCGCCCTGCACCATTATGTTCCGGATCTGCATCGCAGGATGCTGCTGGCTACCCTGTGGAACACCTAC
ATCTGTATTAACGAAGCGCTGGCATTGACCCTGAGTGATTTTTCTCTGGTCCCGCCGCATCCATACCGCC
AGTTGTTTACCCTCACAACGTTCCAGTAACCGGGCATGTTCATCATCAGTAACCCGTATCGTGAGCATCC
TCTCTCGTTTCATCGGTATCATTACCCCCATGAACAGAAATCCCCCTTACACGGAGGCATCAGTGACCAA
ACAGGAAAAAACCGCCCTTAACATGGCCCGCTTTATCAGAAGCCAGACATTAACGCTTCTGGAGAAACTC
AACGAGCTGGACGCGGATGAACAGGCAGACATCTGTGAATCGCTTCACGACCACGCTGATGAGCTTTACC
GCAGCTGCCTCGCGCGTTTCGGTGATGACGGTGAAAACCTCTGACACATGCAGCTCCCGGAGACGGTCAC
AGCTTGTCTGTAAGCGGATGCCGGGAGCAGACAAGCCCGTCAGGGCGCGTCAGCGGGTGTTGGCGGGTGT
CGGGGCGCAGCCATGACCCAGTCACGTAGCGATAGCGGAGTGTATACTGGCTTAACTATGCGGCATCAGA
GCAGATTGTACTGAGAGTGCACCATATATGCGGTGTGAAATACCGCACAGATGCGTAAGGAGAAAATACC
GCATCAGGCGCTCTTCCGCTTCCTCGCTCACTGACTCGCTGCGCTCGGTCGTTCGGCTGCGGCGAGCGGT
ATCAGCTCACTCAAAGGCGGTAATACGGTTATCCACAGAATCAGGGGATAACGCAGGAAAGAACATGTGA
GCAAAAGGCCAGCAAAAGGCCAGGAACCGTAAAAAGGCCGCGTTGCTGGCGTTTTTCCATAGGCTCCGCC
CCCCTGACGAGCATCACAAAAATCGACGCTCAAGTCAGAGGTGGCGAAACCCGACAGGACTATAAAGATA
CCAGGCGTTTCCCCCTGGAAGCTCCCTCGTGCGCTCTCCTGTTCCGACCCTGCCGCTTACCGGATACCTG
TCCGCCTTTCTCCCTTCGGGAAGCGTGGCGCTTTCTCATAGCTCACGCTGTAGGTATCTCAGTTCGGTGT
AGGTCGTTCGCTCCAAGCTGGGCTGTGTGCACGAACCCCCCGTTCAGCCCGACCGCTGCGCCTTATCCGG
TAACTATCGTCTTGAGTCCAACCCGGTAAGACACGACTTATCGCCACTGGCAGCAGCCACTGGTAACAGG
ATTAGCAGAGCGAGGTATGTAGGCGGTGCTACAGAGTTCTTGAAGTGGTGGCCTAACTACGGCTACACTA
GAAGGACAGTATTTGGTATCTGCGCTCTGCTGAAGCCAGTTACCTTCGGAAAAAGAGTTGGTAGCTCTTG
ATCCGGCAAACAAACCACCGCTGGTAGCGGTGGTTTTTTTGTTTGCAAGCAGCAGATTACGCGCAGAAAA
AAAGGATCTCAAGAAGATCCTTTGATCTTTTCTACGGGGTCTGACGCTCAGTGGAACGAAAACTCACGTT
AAGGGATTTTGGTCATGAGATTATCAAAAAGGATCTTCACCTAGATCCTTTTAAATTAAAAATGAAGTTT
TAAATCAATCTAAAGTATATATGAGTAAACTTGGTCTGACAGTTACCAATGCTTAATCAGTGAGGCACCT
ATCTCAGCGATCTGTCTATTTCGTTCATCCATAGTTGCCTGACTCCCCGTCGTGTAGATAACTACGATAC
GGGAGGGCTTACCATCTGGCCCCAGTGCTGCAATGATACCGCGAGACCCACGCTCACCGGCTCCAGATTT
ATCAGCAATAAACCAGCCAGCCGGAAGGGCCGAGCGCAGAAGTGGTCCTGCAACTTTATCCGCCTCCATC
CAGTCTATTAATTGTTGCCGGGAAGCTAGAGTAAGTAGTTCGCCAGTTAATAGTTTGCGCAACGTTGTTG
CCATTGCTGCAGGCATCGTGGTGTCACGCTCGTCGTTTGGTATGGCTTCATTCAGCTCCGGTTCCCAACG
ATCAAGGCGAGTTACATGATCCCCCATGTTGTGCAAAAAAGCGGTTAGCTCCTTCGGTCCTCCGATCGTT
GTCAGAAGTAAGTTGGCCGCAGTGTTATCACTCATGGTTATGGCAGCACTGCATAATTCTCTTACTGTCA
TGCCATCCGTAAGATGCTTTTCTGTGACTGGTGAGTACTCAACCAAGTCATTCTGAGAATAGTGTATGCG
GCGACCGAGTTGCTCTTGCCCGGCGTCAATACGGGATAATACCGCGCCACATAGCAGAACTTTAAAAGTG
CTCATCATTGGAAAACGTTCTTCGGGGCGAAAACTCTCAAGGATCTTACCGCTGTTGAGATCCAGTTCGA
TGTAACCCACTCGTGCACCCAACTGATCTTCAGCATCTTTTACTTTCACCAGCGTTTCTGGGTGAGCAAA
AACAGGAAGGCAAAATGCCGCAAAAAAGGGAATAAGGGCGACACGGAAATGTTGAATACTCATACTCTTC
CTTTTTCAATATTATTGAAGCATTTATCAGGGTTATTGTCTCATGAGCGGATACATATTTGAATGTATTT
AGAAAAATAAACAAATAGGGGTTCCGCGCACATTTCCCCGAAAAGTGCCACCTGAAATTGTAAACGTTAA
TATTTTGTTAAAATTCGCGTTAAATTTTTGTTAAATCAGCTCATTTTTTAACCAATAGGCCGAAATCGGC
AAAATCCCTTATAAATCAAAAGAATAGACCGAGATAGGGT
[37 nt withheld, positions 5361-5397]
AAAGAACGTGGACTCCAACGTCAAAGG
[49 nt withheld, positions 5425-5473]
T
[91 nt withheld, positions 5475-5565]
G
[124 nt withheld, positions 5567-5690]
CCCATTCGCCA
