>Addgene plasmid #71699 | pJK615 | addgene partial sequence | sequence record 134478 | T7 5'-TAATACGACTCACTATAGGG-3'
AATAATTTTGTTTAACTTTAAGAAGGAGATATACATATGAGCGATAAAATTATTCACCTGACTGACGACA
GTTTTGACACGGATGTACTCAAAGCGGACGGGGCGATCCTCGTCGATTTCTGGGCAGAGTGGTGCGGTCC
GTGCAAAATGATCGCCCCGATTCTGGATGAAATCGCTGACGAATATCAGGGCAAACTAACCGTTGCAAAA
CTGAACATCGATCAAAACCCTGGCACTGCGCCGAAATATGGCATCCGTGGTATCCCGACTCTGCTGCTGT
TCAAAAACGGTGAAGTGGCGGCAACCAAAGTGGGTGCACTGTCTAAAGGTCAGTTGAAAGAGTTCCTCGA
CGCTAACCTGGCTAGCCTCGAGCACCACCACCACCACCACTGAGATCCGGCTGCTAACAAAGCCCGAAAG
GAAGCTGAGTTGGCTGCTGCCACCGCTGAGCAATAACTAGCATAACCCCTTGGGGCCTCTAAACGGGTCT
TGAGGGGTTTTTTGCTGAAAGGAGGAACTATATCCGGATTGGCGAATGGG
[124 nt withheld, positions 541-664]
C
[91 nt withheld, positions 666-756]
A
[49 nt withheld, positions 758-806]
CCTTTGACGTTGGAGTCCACGTTCTTT
[37 nt withheld, positions 834-870]
ACCCTATCTCGGTCTATTCTTTTGATTTATAAGGGATTTTGCCGATTTCGGCCTATTGGTTAAAAAATGA
GCTGATTTAACAAAAATTTAACGCGAATTTTAACAAAATATTAACGCTTACA
