>Addgene plasmid #71699 | pJK615 | addgene partial sequence | sequence record 134479 | T7term 5'-GCTAGTTATTGCTCAGCGG-3'
TTGTTAGCAGCCGGATCTCAGTGGTGGTGGTGGTGGTGCTCGAGGCTAGCCAGGTTAGCGTCGAGGAACT
CTTTCAACTGACCTTTAGACAGTGCACCCACTTTGGTTGCCGCCACTTCACCGTTTTTGAACAGCAGCAG
AGTCGGGATACCACGGATGCCATATTTCGGCGCAGTGCCAGGGTTTTGATCGATGTTCAGTTTTGCAACG
GTTAGTTTGCCCTGATATTCGTCAGCGATTTCATCCAGAATCGGGGCGATCATTTTGCACGGACCGCACC
ACTCTGCCCAGAAATCGACGAGGATCGCCCCGTCCGCTTTGAGTACATCCGTGTCAAAACTGTCGTCAGT
CAGGTGAATAATTTTATCGCTCATATGTATATCTCCTTCTTAAAGTTAAACAAAATTATTTCTAGAGGGG
AATTGTTATCCGCTCACAATTCCCCTATAGTGAGTCGTATTAATTTCGCGGGATCGAGATCGATCTCGAT
CCTCTACGCCGGACGCATCGTGGCCGGCATCACCGGCGCCACAGGTGCGGTTGCTGGCGCCTATATCGCC
GACATCACCGATGGGGAAGATCGGGCTCGCCACTTCGGGCTCATGAGCGCTTGTTTCGGCGTGGGTATGG
TGGCAGGCCCCGTGGCCGGGGGACTGTTGGGCGCCATCTCCTTGCATGCACCATTCCTTGCGGCGGCGGT
GCTCAACGGCCTCAACCTACTACTGGGCTGCTTCCTAATGCAGGAGTCGCATAAGGGAGAGCGTCGAGAT
CCCGGACACCATCGAATGGCGCAAAACCTTTCGCGGTATGGCATGATAGCGCCCGGAAGAGAGTCAATTC
AGGGTGGTGAATGTGAAACCAGTAACGTTATACGATGTCGCAGAGTATGCCGGTGTCTCTTATCAGACCG
TTTCCCGCGTGGTGAACCAGGCCAGCCACGTTTCTGCGAAACGCGGGAAAAGTGGAAGCGGCGATGGCGG
AGCTGAATTACATTCCCAACCGCGTGGCACAACAACTGGCGGGCAACAGTCGTTGCTGATGG
